>Addgene plasmid #106307 | pSECB sgMTHFD2L_2 | addgene full sequence | sequence record 209252 | Addgene NGS Result
TCGACGGATCGGGAGATCTCCCGATCCCCTATGGTGCACTCTCAGTACAATCTGCTCTGATGCCGCATAG
TTAAGCCAGTATCTGCTCCCTGCTTGTGTGTTGGAGGTCGCTGAGTAGTGCGCGAGCAAAATTTAAGCTA
CAACAAGGCAAGGCTTGACCGACAATTGCATGAAGAATCTGCTTAGGGTTAGGCGTTTTGCGCTGCTTCG
CGATGTACGGGCCAGATATACGCGTTGACATTGATTATTGACTAGTTATTAATAGTAATCAATTACGGGG
TCATTAGTTCATAGCCCATATATGGAGTTCCGCGTTACATAACTTACGGTAAATGGCCCGCCTGGCTGAC
CGCCCAACGACCCCCGCCCATTGACGTCAATAATGACGTATGTTCCCATAGTAACGCCAATAGGGACTTT
CCATTGACGTCAATGGGTGGAGTATTTACGGTAAACTGCCCACTTGGCAGTACATCAAGTGTATCATATG
CCAAGTACGCCCCCTATTGACGTCAATGACGGTAAATGGCCCGCCTGGCATTATGCCCAGTACATGACCT
TATGGGACTTTCCTACTTGGCAGTACATCTACGTATTAGTCATCGCTATTACCATGGTGATGCGGTTTTG
GCAGTACATCAATGGGCGTGGATAGCGGTTTGACTCACGGGGATTTCCAAGTCTCCACCCCATTGACGTC
AATGGGAGTTTGTTTTGGCACCAAAATCAACGGGACTTTCCAAAATGTCGTAACAACTCCGCCCCATTGA
CGCAAATGGGCGGTAGGCGTGTACGGTGGGAGGTCTATATAAGCAGCGCGTTTTGCCTGTACTGGGTCTC
TCTGGTTAGACCAGATCTGAGCCTGGGAGCTCTCTGGCTAACTAGGGAACCCACTGCTTAAGCCTCAATA
AAGCTTGCCTTGAGTGCTTCAAGTAGTGTGTGCCCGTCTGTTGTGTGACTCTGGTAACTAGAGATCCCTC
AGACCCTTTTAGTCAGTGTGGAAAATCTCTAGCAGTGGCGCCCGAACAGGGACTTGAAAGCGAAAGGGAA
ACCAGAGGAGCTCTCTCGACGCAGGACTCGGCTTGCTGAAGCGCGCACGGCAAGAGGCGAGGGGCGGCGA
CTGGTGAGTACGCCAAAAATTTTGACTAGCGGAGGCTAGAAGGAGAGAGATGGGTGCGAGAGCGTCAGTA
TTAAGCGGGGGAGAATTAGATCGCGATGGGAAAAAATTCGGTTAAGGCCAGGGGGAAAGAAAAAATATAA
ATTAAAACATATAGTATGGGCAAGCAGGGAGCTAGAACGATTCGCAGTTAATCCTGGCCTGTTAGAAACA
TCAGAAGGCTGTAGACAAATACTGGGACAGCTACAACCATCCCTTCAGACAGGATCAGAAGAACTTAGAT
CATTATATAATACAGTAGCAACCCTCTATTGTGTGCATCAAAGGATAGAGATAAAAGACACCAAGGAAGC
TTTAGACAAGATAGAGGAAGAGCAAAACAAAAGTAAGACCACCGCACAGCAAGCGGCCGGCCGCTGATCT
TCAGACCTGGAGGAGGAGATATGAGGGACAATTGGAGAAGTGAATTATATAAATATAAAGTAGTAAAAAT
TGAACCATTAGGAGTAGCACCCACCAAGGCAAAGAGAAGAGTGGTGCAGAGAGAAAAAAGAGCAGTGGGA
ATAGGAGCTTTGTTCCTTGGGTTCTTGGGAGCAGCAGGAAGCACTATGGGCGCAGCGTCAATGACGCTGA
CGGTACAGGCCAGACAATTATTGTCTGGTATAGTGCAGCAGCAGAACAATTTGCTGAGGGCTATTGAGGC
GCAACAGCATCTGTTGCAACTCACAGTCTGGGGCATCAAGCAGCTCCAGGCAAGAATCCTGGCTGTGGAA
AGATACCTAAAGGATCAACAGCTCCTGGGGATTTGGGGTTGCTCTGGAAAACTCATTTGCACCACTGCTG
TGCCTTGGAATGCTAGTTGGAGTAATAAATCTCTGGAACAGATTTGGAATCACACGACCTGGATGGAGTG
GGACAGAGAAATTAACAATTACACAAGCTTAATACACTCCTTAATTGAAGAATCGCAAAACCAGCAAGAA
AAGAATGAACAAGAATTATTGGAATTAGATAAATGGGCAAGTTTGTGGAATTGGTTTAACATAACAAATT
GGCTGTGGTATATAAAATTATTCATAATGATAGTAGGAGGCTTGGTAGGTTTAAGAATAGTTTTTGCTGT
ACTTTCTATAGTGAATAGAGTTAGGCAGGGATATTCACCATTATCGTTTCAGACCCACCTCCCAACCCCG
AGGGGACCCGACAGGCCCGAAGGAATAGAAGAAGAAGGTGGAGAGAGAGACAGAGACAGATCCATTCGAT
TAGTGAACGGATCGGCACTGCGTGCGCCAATTCTGCAGACAAATGGCAGTATTCATCCACAATTTTAAAA
GAAAAGGGGGGATTGGGGGGTACAGTGCAGGGGAAAGAATAGTAGACATAATAGCAACAGACATACAAAC
TAAAGAATTACAAAAACAAATTACAAAAATTCAAAATTTTCGGGTTTATTACAGGGACAGCAGAGATCCA
GTTTGGTTAGTACCGGGCCCGGGTCGACTAGTGATCAGTGTGAGGGAGTGTAAAGCTGGGTTTCCCAGAG
AGGGCCTATTTCCCATGATTCCTTCATATTTGCATATACGATACAAGGCTGTTAGAGAGATAATTAGAAT
TAATTTGACTGTAAACACAAAGATATTAGTACAAAATACGTGACGTAGAAAGTAATAATTTCTTGGGTAG
TTTGCAGTTTTAAAATTATGTTTTAAAATGGACTATCATATGCTTACCGTAACTTGAAAGTATTTCGATT
TCTTGGCTTTATATATCTTGTGGAAAGGACGAAACACCGGAAAGAAATACAGCGAGGTGGTTTTAGAGCT
AGAAATAGCAAGTTAAAATAAGGCTAGTCCGTTATCAACTTGAAAAAGTGGCACCGAGTCGGTGCTTTTT
TGAATTCTAGATCTTGAGACAAATGGCAGTATTCATCCACAATTTTAAAAGAAAAGGGGGGATTGGGGGG
TACAGTGCAGGGGAAAGAATAGTAGACATAATAGCAACAGACATACAAACTAAAGAATTACAAAAACAAA
TTACAAAAATTCAAAATTTTCGGGTTTATTACAGGGACAGCAGAGATCCACTTTGGCGCCGGCAAACCGC
TGTTCCTAGGAATCCCGAGGCCTTCGAGTGGCTCCGGTGCCCGTCAGTGGGCAGAGCGCACATCGCCCAC
AGTCCCCGAGAAGTTGGGGGGAGGGGTCGGCAATTGAACCGGTGCCTAGAGAAGGTGGCGCGGGGTAAAC
TGGGAAAGTGATGTCGTGTACTGGCTCCGCCTTTTTCCCGAGGGTGGGGGAGAACCGTATATAAGTGCAG
TAGTCGCCGTGAACGTTCTTTTTCGCAACGGGTTTGCCGCCAGAACACAGGTGTCGTGACGCGGGACCCG
ACATTAGCGCTACAGCTTAAGCGGGCCACCATGGACAAGAAGTACAGCATCGGCCTGGACATCGGCACCA
ACTCTGTGGGCTGGGCCGTGATCACCGACGAGTACAAGGTGCCCAGCAAGAAATTCAAGGTGCTGGGCAA
CACCGACCGGCACAGCATCAAGAAGAACCTGATCGGAGCCCTGCTGTTCGACAGCGGCGAAACAGCCGAG
GCCACCCGGCTGAAGAGAACCGCCAGAAGAAGATACACCAGACGGAAGAACCGGATCTGCTATCTGCAAG
AGATCTTCAGCAACGAGATGGCCAAGGTGGACGACAGCTTCTTCCACAGACTGGAAGAGTCCTTCCTGGT
GGAAGAGGATAAGAAGCACGAGCGGCACCCCATCTTCGGCAACATCGTGGACGAGGTGGCCTACCACGAG
AAGTACCCCACCATCTACCACCTGAGAAAGAAACTGGTGGACAGCACCGACAAGGCCGACCTGCGGCTGA
TCTATCTGGCCCTGGCCCACATGATCAAGTTCCGGGGCCACTTCCTGATCGAGGGCGACCTGAACCCCGA
CAACAGCGACGTGGACAAGCTGTTCATCCAGCTGGTGCAGACCTACAACCAGCTGTTCGAGGAAAACCCC
ATCAACGCCAGCGGCGTGGACGCCAAGGCCATCCTGTCTGCCAGACTGAGCAAGAGCAGACGGCTGGAAA
ATCTGATCGCCCAGCTGCCCGGCGAGAAGAAGAATGGCCTGTTCGGAAACCTGATTGCCCTGAGCCTGGG
CCTGACCCCCAACTTCAAGAGCAACTTCGACCTGGCCGAGGATGCCAAACTGCAGCTGAGCAAGGACACC
TACGACGACGACCTGGACAACCTGCTGGCCCAGATCGGCGACCAGTACGCCGACCTGTTTCTGGCCGCCA
AGAACCTGTCCGACGCCATCCTGCTGAGCGACATCCTGAGAGTGAACACCGAGATCACCAAGGCCCCCCT
GAGCGCCTCTATGATCAAGAGATACGACGAGCACCACCAGGACCTGACCCTGCTGAAAGCTCTCGTGCGG
CAGCAGCTGCCTGAGAAGTACAAAGAGATTTTCTTCGACCAGAGCAAGAACGGCTACGCCGGCTACATTG
ACGGCGGAGCCAGCCAGGAAGAGTTCTACAAGTTCATCAAGCCCATCCTGGAAAAGATGGACGGCACCGA
GGAACTGCTCGTGAAGCTGAACAGAGAGGACCTGCTGCGGAAGCAGCGGACCTTCGACAACGGCAGCATC
CCCCACCAGATCCACCTGGGAGAGCTGCACGCCATTCTGCGGCGGCAGGAAGATTTTTACCCATTCCTGA
AGGACAACCGGGAAAAGATCGAGAAGATCCTGACCTTCCGCATCCCCTACTACGTGGGCCCTCTGGCCAG
GGGAAACAGCAGATTCGCCTGGATGACCAGAAAGAGCGAGGAAACCATCACCCCCTGGAACTTCGAGGAA
GTGGTGGACAAGGGCGCTTCCGCCCAGAGCTTCATCGAGCGGATGACCAACTTCGATAAGAACCTGCCCA
ACGAGAAGGTGCTGCCCAAGCACAGCCTGCTGTACGAGTACTTCACCGTGTATAACGAGCTGACCAAAGT
GAAATACGTGACCGAGGGAATGAGAAAGCCCGCCTTCCTGAGCGGCGAGCAGAAAAAGGCCATCGTGGAC
CTGCTGTTCAAGACCAACCGGAAAGTGACCGTGAAGCAGCTGAAAGAGGACTACTTCAAGAAAATCGAGT
GCTTCGACTCCGTGGAAATCTCCGGCGTGGAAGATCGGTTCAACGCCTCCCTGGGCACATACCACGATCT
GCTGAAAATTATCAAGGACAAGGACTTCCTGGACAATGAGGAAAACGAGGACATTCTGGAAGATATCGTG
CTGACCCTGACACTGTTTGAGGACAGAGAGATGATCGAGGAACGGCTGAAAACCTATGCCCACCTGTTCG
ACGACAAAGTGATGAAGCAGCTGAAGCGGCGGAGATACACCGGCTGGGGCAGGCTGAGCCGGAAGCTGAT
CAACGGCATCCGGGACAAGCAGTCCGGCAAGACAATCCTGGATTTCCTGAAGTCCGACGGCTTCGCCAAC
AGAAACTTCATGCAGCTGATCCACGACGACAGCCTGACCTTTAAAGAGGACATCCAGAAAGCCCAGGTGT
CCGGCCAGGGCGATAGCCTGCACGAGCACATTGCCAATCTGGCCGGCAGCCCCGCCATTAAGAAGGGCAT
CCTGCAGACAGTGAAGGTGGTGGACGAGCTCGTGAAAGTGATGGGCCGGCACAAGCCCGAGAACATCGTG
ATCGAAATGGCCAGAGAGAACCAGACCACCCAGAAGGGACAGAAGAACAGCCGCGAGAGAATGAAGCGGA
TCGAAGAGGGCATCAAAGAGCTGGGCAGCCAGATCCTGAAAGAACACCCCGTGGAAAACACCCAGCTGCA
GAACGAGAAGCTGTACCTGTACTACCTGCAGAATGGGCGGGATATGTACGTGGACCAGGAACTGGACATC
AACCGGCTGTCCGACTACGATGTGGACCATATCGTGCCTCAGAGCTTTCTGAAGGACGACTCCATCGACA
ACAAGGTGCTGACCAGAAGCGACAAGAACCGGGGCAAGAGCGACAACGTGCCCTCCGAAGAGGTCGTGAA
GAAGATGAAGAACTACTGGCGGCAGCTGCTGAACGCCAAGCTGATTACCCAGAGAAAGTTCGACAATCTG
ACCAAGGCCGAGAGAGGCGGCCTGAGCGAACTGGATAAGGCCGGCTTCATCAAGAGACAGCTGGTGGAAA
CCCGGCAGATCACAAAGCACGTGGCACAGATCCTGGACTCCCGGATGAACACTAAGTACGACGAGAATGA
CAAGCTGATCCGGGAAGTGAAAGTGATCACCCTGAAGTCCAAGCTGGTGTCCGATTTCCGGAAGGATTTC
CAGTTTTACAAAGTGCGCGAGATCAACAACTACCACCACGCCCACGACGCCTACCTGAACGCCGTCGTGG
GAACCGCCCTGATCAAAAAGTACCCTAAGCTGGAAAGCGAGTTCGTGTACGGCGACTACAAGGTGTACGA
CGTGCGGAAGATGATCGCCAAGAGCGAGCAGGAAATCGGCAAGGCTACCGCCAAGTACTTCTTCTACAGC
AACATCATGAACTTTTTCAAGACCGAGATTACCCTGGCCAACGGCGAGATCCGGAAGCGGCCTCTGATCG
AGACAAACGGCGAAACCGGGGAGATCGTGTGGGATAAGGGCCGGGATTTTGCCACCGTGCGGAAAGTGCT
GAGCATGCCCCAAGTGAATATCGTGAAAAAGACCGAGGTGCAGACAGGCGGCTTCAGCAAAGAGTCTATC
CTGCCCAAGAGGAACAGCGATAAGCTGATCGCCAGAAAGAAGGACTGGGACCCTAAGAAGTACGGCGGCT
TCGACAGCCCCACCGTGGCCTATTCTGTGCTGGTGGTGGCCAAAGTGGAAAAGGGCAAGTCCAAGAAACT
GAAGAGTGTGAAAGAGCTACTGGGGATCACCATCATGGAAAGAAGCAGCTTCGAGAAGAATCCCATCGAC
TTTCTGGAAGCCAAGGGCTACAAAGAAGTGAAAAAGGACCTGATCATCAAGCTGCCTAAGTACTCCCTGT
TCGAGCTGGAAAACGGCCGGAAGAGAATGCTGGCCTCTGCCGGCGAACTGCAGAAGGGAAACGAACTGGC
CCTGCCCTCCAAATATGTGAACTTCCTGTACCTGGCCAGCCACTATGAGAAGCTGAAGGGCTCCCCCGAG
GATAATGAGCAGAAACAGCTGTTTGTGGAACAGCACAAGCACTACCTGGACGAGATCATCGAGCAGATCA
GCGAGTTCTCCAAGAGAGTGATCCTGGCCGACGCTAATCTGGACAAAGTGCTGTCCGCCTACAACAAGCA
CCGGGATAAGCCCATCAGAGAGCAGGCCGAGAATATCATCCACCTGTTTACCCTGACCAATCTGGGAGCC
CCTGCCGCCTTCAAGTACTTTGACACCACCATCGACCGGAAGAGGTACACCAGCACCAAAGAGGTGCTGG
ACGCCACCCTGATCCACCAGAGCATCACCGGCCTGTACGAGACACGGATCGACCTGTCTCAGCTGGGAGG
CGACAAGCGACCTGCCGCCACAAAGAAGGCTGGACAGGCTAAGAAGAAGAAAGATTACAAAGACGATGAC
GATAAGGGATCCGGCGCAACAAACTTCTCTCTGCTGAAACAAGCCGGAGATGTCGAAGAGAATCCTGGAC
CGATGGCCAAGCCTTTGTCTCAAGAAGAATCCACCCTCATTGAAAGAGCAACGGCTACAATCAACAGCAT
CCCCATCTCTGAAGACTACAGCGTCGCCAGCGCAGCTCTCTCTAGCGACGGCCGCATCTTCACTGGTGTC
AATGTATATCATTTTACTGGGGGACCTTGTGCAGAACTCGTGGTGCTGGGCACTGCTGCTGCTGCGGCAG
CTGGCAACCTGACTTGTATCGTCGCGATCGGAAATGAGAACAGGGGCATCTTGAGCCCCTGCGGACGGTG
CCGACAGGTGCTTCTCGATCTGCATCCTGGGATCAAAGCCATAGTGAAGGACAGTGATGGACAGCCGACG
GCAGTTGGGATTCGTGAATTGCTGCCCTCTGGTTATGTGTGGGAGGGCTAAAAACGTTGTTGTTTGGGGT
TGAATTACTCTTCTAGACCGCGGCGCGCCCGATAATCAACCTCTGGATTACAAAATTTGTGAAAGATTGA
CTGGTATTCTTAACTATGTTGCTCCTTTTACGCTATGTGGATACGCTGCTTTAATGCCTTTGTATCATGC
TATTGCTTCCCGTATGGCTTTCATTTTCTCCTCCTTGTATAAATCCTGGTTGCTGTCTCTTTATGAGGAG
TTGTGGCCCGTTGTCAGGCAACGTGGCGTGGTGTGCACTGTGTTTGCTGACGCAACCCCCACTGGTTGGG
GCATTGCCACCACCTGTCAGCTCCTTTCCGGGACTTTCGCTTTCCCCCTCCCTATTGCCACGGCGGAACT
CATCGCCGCCTGCCTTGCCCGCTGCTGGACAGGGGCTCGGCTGTTGGGCACTGACAATTCCGTGGTGTTG
TCGGGGAAATCATCGTCCTTTCCTTGGCTGCTCGCCTGTGTTGCCACCTGGATTCTGCGCGGGACGTCCT
TCTGCTACGTCCCTTCGGCCCTCAATCCAGCGGACCTTCCTTCCCGCGGCCTGCTGCCGGCTCTGCGGCC
TCTTCCGCGTCTTCGCCTTCGCCCTCAGACGAGTCGGATCTCCCTTTGGGCCGCCTCCCCGCATCGATAC
CGTCGACCTCGATCGAGACCTAGAAAAACATGGAGCAATCACAAGTAGCAATACAGCAGCTACCAATGCT
GATTGTGCCTGGCTAGAAGCACAAGAGGAGGAGGAGGTGGGTTTTCCAGTCACACCTCAGGTACCTTTAA
GACCAATGACTTACAAGGCAGCTGTAGATCTTAGCCACTTTTTAAAAGAAAAGGGGGGACTGGAAGGGCT
AATTCACTCCCAACGAAGACAAGATATCCTTGATCTGTGGATCTACCACACACAAGGCTACTTCCCTGAT
TGGCAGAACTACACACCAGGGCCAGGGATCAGATATCCACTGACCTTTGGATGGTGCTACAAGCTAGTAC
CAGTTGAGCAAGAGAAGGTAGAAGAAGCCAATGAAGGAGAGAACACCCGCTTGTTACACCCTGTGAGCCT
GCATGGGATGGATGACCCGGAGAGAGAAGTATTAGAGTGGAGGTTTGACAGCCGCCTAGCATTTCATCAC
ATGGCCCGAGAGCTGCATCCGGACTGTACTGGGTCTCTCTGGTTAGACCAGATCTGAGCCTGGGAGCTCT
CTGGCTAACTAGGGAACCCACTGCTTAAGCCTCAATAAAGCTTGCCTTGAGTGCTTCAAGTAGTGTGTGC
CCGTCTGTTGTGTGACTCTGGTAACTAGAGATCCCTCAGACCCTTTTAGTCAGTGTGGAAAATCTCTAGC
AGCATGTGAGCAAAAGGCCAGCAAAAGGCCAGGAACCGTAAAAAGGCCGCGTTGCTGGCGTTTTTCCATA
GGCTCCGCCCCCCTGACGAGCATCACAAAAATCGACGCTCAAGTCAGAGGTGGCGAAACCCGACAGGACT
ATAAAGATACCAGGCGTTTCCCCCTGGAAGCTCCCTCGTGCGCTCTCCTGTTCCGACCCTGCCGCTTACC
GGATACCTGTCCGCCTTTCTCCCTTCGGGAAGCGTGGCGCTTTCTCATAGCTCACGCTGTAGGTATCTCA
GTTCGGTGTAGGTCGTTCGCTCCAAGCTGGGCTGTGTGCACGAACCCCCCGTTCAGCCCGACCGCTGCGC
CTTATCCGGTAACTATCGTCTTGAGTCCAACCCGGTAAGACACGACTTATCGCCACTGGCAGCAGCCACT
GGTAACAGGATTAGCAGAGCGAGGTATGTAGGCGGTGCTACAGAGTTCTTGAAGTGGTGGCCTAACTACG
GCTACACTAGAAGAACAGTATTTGGTATCTGCGCTCTGCTGAAGCCAGTTACCTTCGGAAAAAGAGTTGG
TAGCTCTTGATCCGGCAAACAAACCACCGCTGGTAGCGGTGGTTTTTTTGTTTGCAAGCAGCAGATTACG
CGCAGAAAAAAAGGATCTCAAGAAGATCCTTTGATCTTTTCTACGGGGTCTGACGCTCAGTGGAACGAAA
ACTCACGTTAAGGGATTTTGGTCATGAGATTATCAAAAAGGATCTTCACCTAGATCCTTTTAAATTAAAA
ATGAAGTTTTAAATCAATCTAAAGTATATATGAGTAAACTTGGTCTGACAGTTACCAATGCTTAATCAGT
GAGGCACCTATCTCAGCGATCTGTCTATTTCGTTCATCCATAGTTGCCTGACTCCCCGTCGTGTAGATAA
CTACGATACGGGAGGGCTTACCATCTGGCCCCAGTGCTGCAATGATACCGCGAGACCCACGCTCACCGGC
TCCAGATTTATCAGCAATAAACCAGCCAGCCGGAAGGGCCGAGCGCAGAAGTGGTCCTGCAACTTTATCC
GCCTCCATCCAGTCTATTAATTGTTGCCGGGAAGCTAGAGTAAGTAGTTCGCCAGTTAATAGTTTGCGCA
ACGTTGTTGCCATTGCTACAGGCATCGTGGTGTCACGCTCGTCGTTTGGTATGGCTTCATTCAGCTCCGG
TTCCCAACGATCAAGGCGAGTTACATGATCCCCCATGTTGTGCAAAAAAGCGGTTAGCTCCTTCGGTCCT
CCGATCGTTGTCAGAAGTAAGTTGGCCGCAGTGTTATCACTCATGGTTATGGCAGCACTGCATAATTCTC
TTACTGTCATGCCATCCGTAAGATGCTTTTCTGTGACTGGTGAGTACTCAACCAAGTCATTCTGAGAATA
GTGTATGCGGCGACCGAGTTGCTCTTGCCCGGCGTCAATACGGGATAATACCGCGCCACATAGCAGAACT
TTAAAAGTGCTCATCATTGGAAAACGTTCTTCGGGGCGAAAACTCTCAAGGATCTTACCGCTGTTGAGAT
CCAGTTCGATGTAACCCACTCGTGCACCCAACTGATCTTCAGCATCTTTTACTTTCACCAGCGTTTCTGG
GTGAGCAAAAACAGGAAGGCAAAATGCCGCAAAAAAGGGAATAAGGGCGACACGGAAATGTTGAATACTC
ATACTCTTCCTTTTTCAATATTATTGAAGCATTTATCAGGGTTATTGTCTCATGAGCGGATACATATTTG
AATGTATTTAGAAAAATAAACAAATAGGGGTTCCGCGCACATTTCCCCGAAAAGTGCCACCTGACG
Features (pLannotate 1.2.2; 23 found; start..end, strand, type, name):
     30..82      -  misc_feature   bom (fragment): basis of mobility region from pBR322
    237..616     +  enhancer       CMV enhancer: human cytomegalovirus immediate early enhancer
    617..816     +  promoter       CMV promoter: human cytomegalovirus (CMV) immediate early promoter
    834..1014    +  LTR            5' LTR (truncated): truncated 5' long terminal repeat (LTR) from HIV-1
   1061..1186    +  misc_feature   HIV-1 Ψ: packaging signal of human immunodeficiency virus type 1
   1170..1508    +  CDS            HIV-1 gag (fragment): gag protein from human immunodeficiency virus 1; gag
   1683..1916    +  misc_feature   RRE: The Rev response element (RRE) of HIV-1 allows for Rev-dependent mRNA export from the nucleus to the cytoplasm.
   2293..2393    +  CDS            Rev (fragment): human immunodeficiency virus 1 (HIV-1) Rev protein; rev; enhances nuclear export of unspliced and incompletely spliced viral mRNAs
   2443..2560    +  misc_feature   cPPT/CTS: central polypurine tract and central termination sequence of HIV-1
   2660..2900    +  promoter       U6 promoter: RNA polymerase III promoter for human U6 snRNA
   2930..3005    +  misc_RNA       gRNA scaffold: guide RNA scaffold for the Streptococcus pyogenes CRISPR/Cas9 system
   3053..3170    +  misc_feature   cPPT/CTS: central polypurine tract and central termination sequence of HIV-1
   3269..3480    +  promoter       EF-1α core promoter: core promoter for human elongation factor EF-1α
   3531..5249    +  CDS            Cas9(N): N-terminal portion of Streptococcus pyogenes Cas9 (Zetsche et al., 2015)
   5136..7634    +  CDS            Cas9(C): C-terminal portion of Streptococcus pyogenes Cas9 (Zetsche et al., 2015)
   7773..8171    +  CDS            BSD: blasticidin S deaminase; Aspergillus terreus BSD; confers resistance to blasticidin
   8224..8812    +  misc_feature   WPRE: woodchuck hepatitis virus posttranscriptional regulatory element
   8813..8832    +  misc_feature   MCS (fragment): pBluescript multiple cloning site
   8834..9334    +  CDS            nef (fragment): NEF_HV1LA - Experimental evidence at protein level: Swiss-Prot protein existence level 1. Extracellular Nef protein targets CD4(+) T-lymphocytes for apoptosis by interacting with CXCR4 surface receptors. From Human immunodeficiency virus type 1 group M subtype B (isolate Lai) (HIV-1).
   9341..9521    +  LTR            5' LTR (truncated): truncated 5' long terminal repeat (LTR) from HIV-1
   9583..10171   -  rep_origin     ori: high-copy-number ColE1/pMB1/pBR322/pUC origin of replication
  10342..11202   -  CDS            AmpR: β-lactamase; bla; confers resistance to ampicillin, carbenicillin, and related antibiotics
  11203..11307   -  promoter       AmpR promoter: bla
