[The description below was written by a language model from this plasmid's Addgene catalogue record and pLannotate feature annotations shown in this document.]
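Description:
pSECB sgMTHFD2L_2 is an all-in-one lentiviral CRISPR plasmid built on the pSECB backbone, designed to express Streptococcus pyogenes Cas9 together with a single guide RNA targeting human MTHFD2L. It is propagated in E. coli as a high-copy plasmid through a ColE1/pUC-type origin with ampicillin selection (AmpR under its own bla promoter). The record specifies a recombination-limiting strain, as is usual for LTR-containing vectors.

The lentiviral transfer cassette begins with a CMV enhancer/promoter fused to a truncated HIV-1 5' LTR, which drives genomic RNA production in packaging cells. It is followed by the Ψ packaging signal with an adjoining gag fragment, the Rev response element for Rev-dependent nuclear export, and a cPPT/CTS element that aids nuclear import of the reverse-transcribed genome. Within the proviral region, a human U6 Pol III promoter drives the MTHFD2L guide, which is fused to the SpCas9 gRNA scaffold. After a second cPPT/CTS copy, an EF-1α core promoter drives Cas9; this was annotated as overlapping N- and C-terminal portions, which together appear to span the full coding sequence. A blasticidin S deaminase gene lies directly downstream of Cas9, allowing blasticidin selection of transduced cells. The feature table shows no separate promoter for it, nor any annotated linker, so how it is coupled to Cas9 is not stated. A WPRE enhances transcript expression, and a nef fragment plus a truncated LTR close the cassette.

The catalogue gives a backbone size of 13,190 bp, whereas the sequenced record is 11,336 nt; the record does not explain the difference. The plasmid is intended for Cas9-mediated targeting of MTHFD2L in human cells, and the associated study concerns mitochondrial serine catabolism and one-carbon metabolism.
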