Addgene plasmid #106307: pSECB sgMTHFD2L_2
Purpose: Express Cas9 and sgRNA targeting MTHFD2L
Depositing lab: Richard Possemato. Depositing organization: NYU Grossman School of Medicine. Publication: Serine Catabolism by SHMT2 Is Required for Proper Mitochondrial Translation Initiation and Maintenance of Formylmethionyl-tRNAs. Minton DR, Nam M, McLaughlin DJ, Shin J, Bayraktar EC, Alvarez SW, Sviderskiy VO, Papagiannakopoulos T, Sabatini DM, Birsoy K, Possemato R. Mol Cell. 2018 Feb 15;69(4):610-621.e5. doi: 10.1016/j.molcel.2018.01.024. PubMed 29452640.
Backbone
  Vector backbone: pSECB
  Backbone manufacturer: Thales Papagiannakopoulos
  Backbone size w/o insert (bp): 13190
  Vector type: Mammalian Expression, Lentiviral, CRISPR
  Selectable markers: Blasticidin
Growth in bacteria
  Bacterial resistance: Ampicillin, 100 μg/mL
  Growth temperature: 37°C
  Growth strain: NEB Stable
  Copy number: High Copy
Gene/Insert
  Gene/Insert name: sgRNA targeting MTHFD2L
  gRNA/shRNA sequence: GAAAGAAATACAGCGAGGTG
  Species: H. sapiens (human)
  Entrez Gene: MTHFD2L
Terms and licenses: Academic/Nonprofit Terms; Industry Terms: Not Available to Industry
How to cite: pSECB sgMTHFD2L_2 was a gift from Richard Possemato (Addgene plasmid # 106307 ; http://n2t.net/addgene:106307 ; RRID:Addgene_106307)
